Addgene plasmid #242748: pcDNA3.1(+) EPB41L4A-AS1
Purpose: Expresses EPB41L4A-AS1 in mammalian cells
Depositing lab: Igor Ulitsky. Depositing organization: Weizmann Institute of Science. Publication: EPB41L4A-AS1 long noncoding RNA acts in both cis- and trans-acting transcriptional regulation and controls nucleolar biology. Monziani A, Unfried JP, Cvetanovic T, Ulitsky I. bioRxiv 2025.04.08.647803 10.1101/2025.04.08.647803.
Backbone
  Vector backbone: pcDNA3.1+
  Vector type: Mammalian Expression
  Selectable markers: Neomycin (select with G418)
Growth in bacteria
  Bacterial resistance: Ampicillin, 100 μg/mL
  Growth temperature: 37°C
  Growth strain: DH5alpha
  Copy number: Unknown
Gene/Insert
  Gene/Insert name: EPB41L4A-AS1
  Species: H. sapiens (human)
  GenBank ID: NR_015370
  Entrez Gene: EPB41L4A-AS1 (a.k.a. C5orf26, NCRNA00219, TIGA1)
  Cloning method: Unknown
  Sequencing primers: 5′ CCCCATTGACGCAAATGGGCGG
Terms and licenses: Academic/Nonprofit Terms; Industry Terms: Not Available to Industry
Depositor comments: Please visit https://doi.org/10.1101/2025.04.08.647803 for bioRxiv preprint.
How to cite: pcDNA3.1(+) EPB41L4A-AS1 was a gift from Igor Ulitsky (Addgene plasmid # 242748 ; http://n2t.net/addgene:242748 ; RRID:Addgene_242748)
