[The description below was written by a language model from this plasmid's Addgene catalogue record and pLannotate feature annotations shown in this document.]
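Description:
pcDNA3.1(+) EPB41L4A-AS1 is a mammalian expression plasmid of about 6.6 kb, built on the pcDNA3.1(+) backbone, that drives expression of the human long noncoding RNA EPB41L4A-AS1 (also known as C5orf26, NCRNA00219 or TIGA1) in transfected cells. In E. coli it replicates from a ColE1/pUC-type origin and is selected through the β-lactamase (AmpR) gene under its own promoter. An f1 phage origin is also present, along with small remnants of lac regulatory sequence and a bom fragment that belong to the backbone.

The expression cassette consists of the human cytomegalovirus immediate-early enhancer and promoter, followed by a T7 promoter that could be used for in vitro transcription, and ends at the bovine growth hormone polyadenylation signal. The feature table does not annotate the insert itself, but the unannotated stretch of roughly 1.3 kb between the T7 promoter and the bGH poly(A) signal is where the lncRNA sequence would be expected to lie. No tags, reporters or coding fusions are recorded, which fits a noncoding transcript. A second cassette places the neomycin phosphotransferase gene under the SV40 early promoter with an SV40 poly(A) signal, allowing G418 selection of stable mammalian lines. The short "HIV-1 LTR", extra SV40 promoter and ble fragments called by the annotation software are brief partial matches, probably backbone sequence similarities rather than functional elements.

The construct is intended for ectopic overexpression of EPB41L4A-AS1 from a plasmid. According to the associated work, this lncRNA acts in both cis- and trans-acting transcriptional regulation and influences nucleolar biology. The cloning method is not recorded.
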