Features (pLannotate 1.2.2; 19 found; start..end, strand, type, name):
     28..80      -  misc_feature   bom (fragment): basis of mobility region from pBR322
    235..614     +  enhancer       CMV enhancer: human cytomegalovirus immediate early enhancer
    615..818     +  promoter       CMV promoter: human cytomegalovirus (CMV) immediate early promoter
    814..847     +  LTR            5' LTR (truncated) (fragment): truncated 5' long terminal repeat (LTR) from HIV-1
    863..881     +  promoter       T7 promoter: promoter for bacteriophage T7 RNA polymerase
   2202..2426    +  polyA_signal   bGH poly(A) signal: bovine growth hormone polyadenylation signal
   2430..2451    +  promoter       SV40 promoter (fragment): SV40 enhancer and early promoter
   2472..2900    +  rep_origin     f1 ori (sequence partly withheld): f1 bacteriophage origin of replication; arrow indicates direction of (+) strand synthesis
   2914..3243    +  promoter       SV40 promoter: SV40 enhancer and early promoter
   3310..4101    +  CDS            neo: KKA2_KLEPN - Also known as kan, nptII. Experimental evidence at protein level: Swiss-Prot protein existence level 1. Resistance to kanamycin, neomycin, paromomycin, ribostamycin, butirosin and gentamicin B. From Klebsiella pneumoniae.
   4125..4283    +  CDS            ble (fragment): BLE_KLEPN - Experimental evidence at protein level: Swiss-Prot protein existence level 1. Binding protein with a strong affinity to the bleomycin family of antibiotics. Binds to CL990; an antimitotic-antibiotic compound. From Klebsiella pneumoniae.
   4278..4399    +  polyA_signal   SV40 poly(A) signal: SV40 polyadenylation signal
   4472..4488    -  protein_bind   lac operator: The lac repressor binds to the lac operator to inhibit transcription in E. coli. This inhibition can be relieved by adding lactose or isopropyl-β-D-thiogalactopyranoside (IPTG). lac repressor encoded by lacI
   4496..4526    -  promoter       lac promoter: promoter for the E. coli lac operon
   4541..4562    -  protein_bind   CAP binding site: CAP binding activates transcription in the presence of cAMP. E. coli catabolite activator protein
   4575..4667    -  CDS            lacI (fragment): lac repressor; lacI; The lac repressor binds to the lac operator to inhibit transcription in E. coli. This inhibition can be relieved by adding lactose or isopropyl-β-D-thiogalactopyranoside (IPTG).
   4850..5438    -  rep_origin     ori: high-copy-number ColE1/pMB1/pBR322/pUC origin of replication
   5609..6469    -  CDS            AmpR: β-lactamase; bla; confers resistance to ampicillin, carbenicillin, and related antibiotics
   6470..6574    -  promoter       AmpR promoter: bla
>Addgene plasmid #242748 | pcDNA3.1(+) EPB41L4A-AS1 | addgene full sequence | sequence record 487456 | Addgene NGS Result
GACGGATCGGGAGATCTCCCGATCCCCTATGGTGCACTCTCAGTACAATCTGCTCTGATGCCGCATAGTT
AAGCCAGTATCTGCTCCCTGCTTGTGTGTTGGAGGTCGCTGAGTAGTGCGCGAGCAAAATTTAAGCTACA
ACAAGGCAAGGCTTGACCGACAATTGCATGAAGAATCTGCTTAGGGTTAGGCGTTTTGCGCTGCTTCGCG
ATGTACGGGCCAGATATACGCGTTGACATTGATTATTGACTAGTTATTAATAGTAATCAATTACGGGGTC
ATTAGTTCATAGCCCATATATGGAGTTCCGCGTTACATAACTTACGGTAAATGGCCCGCCTGGCTGACCG
CCCAACGACCCCCGCCCATTGACGTCAATAATGACGTATGTTCCCATAGTAACGCCAATAGGGACTTTCC
ATTGACGTCAATGGGTGGAGTATTTACGGTAAACTGCCCACTTGGCAGTACATCAAGTGTATCATATGCC
AAGTACGCCCCCTATTGACGTCAATGACGGTAAATGGCCCGCCTGGCATTATGCCCAGTACATGACCTTA
TGGGACTTTCCTACTTGGCAGTACATCTACGTATTAGTCATCGCTATTACCATGGTGATGCGGTTTTGGC
AGTACATCAATGGGCGTGGATAGCGGTTTGACTCACGGGGATTTCCAAGTCTCCACCCCATTGACGTCAA
TGGGAGTTTGTTTTGGCACCAAAATCAACGGGACTTTCCAAAATGTCGTAACAACTCCGCCCCATTGACG
CAAATGGGCGGTAGGCGTGTACGGTGGGAGGTCTATATAAGCAGAGCTCTCTGGCTAACTAGAGAACCCA
CTGCTTACTGGCTTATCGAAATTAATACGACTCACTATAGGGAGACCCAAGCTGGCTAGCGTTTAAACTT
AAGCTTGGTACCGAGCTCGGATCCACTAGTCCAGTGTGGTGGAATTCTGTCGGGTCCCAAAATACGTGGT
CTAAAGTCCTTTGGGCTCCTGCCGCTGCCAGCACTGATCATATGCTCTTGACCCTGGTCGGGTGGGGGGA
TGTCTGGATACCTCCTCTGTGGAAAGAACTGGCCACACATCCGCAGAGGTGACTCGGGCTGAGAACCCAG
GCTCCTCCTCCCTTTGGTGACACGCCCCTCGGTCCCTCACTGGCACTTCTCCCTCCGGCCACACGGCGGC
GTCTCGCCATAGCGCAGCGGCCGATGGTACAGCCCGCTCCCCCCTCGCGCTCTCGGACAGTGGGTCCTTC
CACTTGTAGAAAAGCATTGTGGGACGGAAGCCTGTCCTTTCTTCCTTTTGGTGCGAGCTTGCTGTGGTTT
TTGCTCTGGGTCCTCTGGGATGGCGCCTGGCTGTGGCCGCGTGGTCTCTCACGCAGGGGCGCCGGGCGGG
GGAACGCGGCCACCCTGAGTCTGGTGAGTCGACTGCGGCGGCCTGTGTCCGAAGTGTCCGGGGCCGTGAA
CAAGGGCAGCGGCCTGGCCTCAGGCCTGCGTTCCCACGTTTGGAAACGGGGAGCTTCGTCGATTTGTGTT
TACATCATCGACTATGCCAGGGAGTTCTCCAGATAAGCCTGGTTTTATTTTCGTCAGTGAAAAGGCCTTA
CCGTATAACTGACTTTATGCTTGCCCTGCCCCCGTATAAAATAACTTAAAAGCAGCGTGCCTGGTTACAG
CTGTTTCCACGTGCGGTGCTCGTCGGGAGTGATCACCTACCCTACAGGTGGAAGATGGATGCCTGAAGTG
TAGACTGCTGCTAGCTGAATACCATCTGGGAGCATAAAGGTGACCTGAAGGATGTCCTTGGTGAGGATTT
TGAAAATTTGATCTTCACAAGAGTTGCCTGGATCATTTGAAATTTCTGGGAGTCTGAGGAGTACTGACAT
AATTACCTGCTGGAGTCTGTAAATACACATTTAAGACAGTGAGGATGTGAATAAATATATTAATGCACTT
TGGCATTTGTGTTTTAAGTGATTAACTGCCAGAAACAGCTATTTCTAAAAAGTTATAAGGGAGGAGGGGT
TCTTTTTTGATCAGTATTCACTGCTGTCACCATAATTAATAGCCTTAAAATAGCTTGTGTTTGGCCCAAA
GAGAAATGTACTTTCTTCCAGTGACTCAAAAATCGTGGCTAGAACTAGACTGCGGCCGCTCGAGTCTAGA
GGGCCCGTTTAAACCCGCTGATCAGCCTCGACTGTGCCTTCTAGTTGCCAGCCATCTGTTGTTTGCCCCT
CCCCCGTGCCTTCCTTGACCCTGGAAGGTGCCACTCCCACTGTCCTTTCCTAATAAAATGAGGAAATTGC
ATCGCATTGTCTGAGTAGGTGTCATTCTATTCTGGGGGGTGGGGTGGGGCAGGACAGCAAGGGGGAGGAT
TGGGAAGACAATAGCAGGCATGCTGGGGATGCGGTGGGCTCTATGGCTTCTGAGGCGGAAAGAACCAGCT
GGGGCTCTAGGGGGTATCCCC
[124 nt withheld, positions 2472-2595]
C
[91 nt withheld, positions 2597-2687]
A
[49 nt withheld, positions 2689-2737]
CCTTTGACGTTGGAGTCCACGTTCTTT
[37 nt withheld, positions 2765-2801]
ACCCTATCTCGGTCTATTCTTTTGATTTATAAGGGATTTTGCCGATTTCGGCCTATTGGTTAAAAAATGA
GCTGATTTAACAAAAATTTAACGCGAATTAATTCTGTGGAATGTGTGTCAGTTAGGGTGTGGAAAGTCCC
CAGGCTCCCCAGCAGGCAGAAGTATGCAAAGCATGCATCTCAATTAGTCAGCAACCAGGTGTGGAAAGTC
CCCAGGCTCCCCAGCAGGCAGAAGTATGCAAAGCATGCATCTCAATTAGTCAGCAACCATAGTCCCGCCC
CTAACTCCGCCCATCCCGCCCCTAACTCCGCCCAGTTCCGCCCATTCTCCGCCCCATGGCTGACTAATTT
TTTTTATTTATGCAGAGGCCGAGGCCGCCTCTGCCTCTGAGCTATTCCAGAAGTAGTGAGGAGGCTTTTT
TGGAGGCCTAGGCTTTTGCAAAAAGCTCCCGGGAGCTTGTATATCCATTTTCGGATCTGATCAAGAGACA
GGATGAGGATCGTTTCGCATGATTGAACAAGATGGATTGCACGCAGGTTCTCCGGCCGCTTGGGTGGAGA
GGCTATTCGGCTATGACTGGGCACAACAGACAATCGGCTGCTCTGATGCCGCCGTGTTCCGGCTGTCAGC
GCAGGGGCGCCCGGTTCTTTTTGTCAAGACCGACCTGTCCGGTGCCCTGAATGAACTGCAGGACGAGGCA
GCGCGGCTATCGTGGCTGGCCACGACGGGCGTTCCTTGCGCAGCTGTGCTCGACGTTGTCACTGAAGCGG
GAAGGGACTGGCTGCTATTGGGCGAAGTGCCGGGGCAGGATCTCCTGTCATCTCACCTTGCTCCTGCCGA
GAAAGTATCCATCATGGCTGATGCAATGCGGCGGCTGCATACGCTTGATCCGGCTACCTGCCCATTCGAC
CACCAAGCGAAACATCGCATCGAGCGAGCACGTACTCGGATGGAAGCCGGTCTTGTCGATCAGGATGATC
TGGACGAAGAGCATCAGGGGCTCGCGCCAGCCGAACTGTTCGCCAGGCTCAAGGCGCGCATGCCCGACGG
CGAGGATCTCGTCGTGACCCATGGCGATGCCTGCTTGCCGAATATCATGGTGGAAAATGGCCGCTTTTCT
GGATTCATCGACTGTGGCCGGCTGGGTGTGGCGGACCGCTATCAGGACATAGCGTTGGCTACCCGTGATA
TTGCTGAAGAGCTTGGCGGCGAATGGGCTGACCGCTTCCTCGTGCTTTACGGTATCGCCGCTCCCGATTC
GCAGCGCATCGCCTTCTATCGCCTTCTTGACGAGTTCTTCTGAGCGGGACTCTGGGGTTCGAAATGACCG
ACCAAGCGACGCCCAACCTGCCATCACGAGATTTCGATTCCACCGCCGCCTTCTATGAAAGGTTGGGCTT
CGGAATCGTTTTCCGGGACGCCGGCTGGATGATCCTCCAGCGCGGGGATCTCATGCTGGAGTTCTTCGCC
CACCCCAACTTGTTTATTGCAGCTTATAATGGTTACAAATAAAGCAATAGCATCACAAATTTCACAAATA
AAGCATTTTTTTCACTGCATTCTAGTTGTGGTTTGTCCAAACTCATCAATGTATCTTATCATGTCTGTAT
ACCGTCGACCTCTAGCTAGAGCTTGGCGTAATCATGGTCATAGCTGTTTCCTGTGTGAAATTGTTATCCG
CTCACAATTCCACACAACATACGAGCCGGAAGCATAAAGTGTAAAGCCTGGGGTGCCTAATGAGTGAGCT
AACTCACATTAATTGCGTTGCGCTCACTGCCCGCTTTCCAGTCGGGAAACCTGTCGTGCCAGCTGCATTA
ATGAATCGGCCAACGCGCGGGGAGAGGCGGTTTGCGTATTGGGCGCTCTTCCGCTTCCTCGCTCACTGAC
TCGCTGCGCTCGGTCGTTCGGCTGCGGCGAGCGGTATCAGCTCACTCAAAGGCGGTAATACGGTTATCCA
CAGAATCAGGGGATAACGCAGGAAAGAACATGTGAGCAAAAGGCCAGCAAAAGGCCAGGAACCGTAAAAA
GGCCGCGTTGCTGGCGTTTTTCCATAGGCTCCGCCCCCCTGACGAGCATCACAAAAATCGACGCTCAAGT
CAGAGGTGGCGAAACCCGACAGGACTATAAAGATACCAGGCGTTTCCCCCTGGAAGCTCCCTCGTGCGCT
CTCCTGTTCCGACCCTGCCGCTTACCGGATACCTGTCCGCCTTTCTCCCTTCGGGAAGCGTGGCGCTTTC
TCATAGCTCACGCTGTAGGTATCTCAGTTCGGTGTAGGTCGTTCGCTCCAAGCTGGGCTGTGTGCACGAA
CCCCCCGTTCAGCCCGACCGCTGCGCCTTATCCGGTAACTATCGTCTTGAGTCCAACCCGGTAAGACACG
ACTTATCGCCACTGGCAGCAGCCACTGGTAACAGGATTAGCAGAGCGAGGTATGTAGGCGGTGCTACAGA
GTTCTTGAAGTGGTGGCCTAACTACGGCTACACTAGAAGAACAGTATTTGGTATCTGCGCTCTGCTGAAG
CCAGTTACCTTCGGAAAAAGAGTTGGTAGCTCTTGATCCGGCAAACAAACCACCGCTGGTAGCGGTGGTT
TTTTTGTTTGCAAGCAGCAGATTACGCGCAGAAAAAAAGGATCTCAAGAAGATCCTTTGATCTTTTCTAC
GGGGTCTGACGCTCAGTGGAACGAAAACTCACGTTAAGGGATTTTGGTCATGAGATTATCAAAAAGGATC
TTCACCTAGATCCTTTTAAATTAAAAATGAAGTTTTAAATCAATCTAAAGTATATATGAGTAAACTTGGT
CTGACAGTTACCAATGCTTAATCAGTGAGGCACCTATCTCAGCGATCTGTCTATTTCGTTCATCCATAGT
TGCCTGACTCCCCGTCGTGTAGATAACTACGATACGGGAGGGCTTACCATCTGGCCCCAGTGCTGCAATG
ATACCGCGAGACCCACGCTCACCGGCTCCAGATTTATCAGCAATAAACCAGCCAGCCGGAAGGGCCGAGC
GCAGAAGTGGTCCTGCAACTTTATCCGCCTCCATCCAGTCTATTAATTGTTGCCGGGAAGCTAGAGTAAG
TAGTTCGCCAGTTAATAGTTTGCGCAACGTTGTTGCCATTGCTACAGGCATCGTGGTGTCACGCTCGTCG
TTTGGTATGGCTTCATTCAGCTCCGGTTCCCAACGATCAAGGCGAGTTACATGATCCCCCATGTTGTGCA
AAAAAGCGGTTAGCTCCTTCGGTCCTCCGATCGTTGTCAGAAGTAAGTTGGCCGCAGTGTTATCACTCAT
GGTTATGGCAGCACTGCATAATTCTCTTACTGTCATGCCATCCGTAAGATGCTTTTCTGTGACTGGTGAG
TACTCAACCAAGTCATTCTGAGAATAGTGTATGCGGCGACCGAGTTGCTCTTGCCCGGCGTCAATACGGG
ATAATACCGCGCCACATAGCAGAACTTTAAAAGTGCTCATCATTGGAAAACGTTCTTCGGGGCGAAAACT
CTCAAGGATCTTACCGCTGTTGAGATCCAGTTCGATGTAACCCACTCGTGCACCCAACTGATCTTCAGCA
TCTTTTACTTTCACCAGCGTTTCTGGGTGAGCAAAAACAGGAAGGCAAAATGCCGCAAAAAAGGGAATAA
GGGCGACACGGAAATGTTGAATACTCATACTCTTCCTTTTTCAATATTATTGAAGCATTTATCAGGGTTA
TTGTCTCATGAGCGGATACATATTTGAATGTATTTAGAAAAATAAACAAATAGGGGTTCCGCGCACATTT
CCCCGAAAAGTGCCACCTGACGTC
